Addgene plasmid #244827: pHS24_10xHis_MBP_TEV_SpRY-Cas9
Purpose: Bacterial expression of SpRY Cas9 for protein purification
Depositing lab: Jennifer Doudna. Depositing organization: University of California, Berkeley. Publication: Rapid two-step target capture ensures efficient CRISPR-Cas9-guided genome editing. Shi H, Al-Sayyad N, Wasko KM, Trinidad MI, Doherty EE, Vohra K, Boger RS, Colognori D, Cofsky JC, Skopintsev P, Bryant Z, Doudna JA. Mol Cell. 2025 May 1;85(9):1730-1742.e9. doi: 10.1016/j.molcel.2025.03.024. Epub 2025 Apr 23. PubMed 40273916.
Backbone
  Vector backbone: p2CT
  Vector type: Bacterial Expression, CRISPR
Growth in bacteria
  Bacterial resistance: Ampicillin, 100 μg/mL
  Growth temperature: 37°C
  Growth strain: DH5alpha
  Copy number: High Copy
Gene/Insert
  Gene/Insert name: SpRY Cas9
  Species: Streptococcus pyogenes
  Mutation: A61R/L1111R/D1135L/S1136W/G1218K/E1219Q/N1317R/A1322R/R1333P/R1335Q/T1337R
  Promoter: T7
  Tag / fusion protein: 10xHis-MBP (N terminal on insert)
  Cloning method: Gibson Cloning
Terms and licenses: Academic/Nonprofit Terms; Industry Terms: Not Available to Industry
How to cite: pHS24_10xHis_MBP_TEV_SpRY-Cas9 was a gift from Jennifer Doudna (Addgene plasmid # 244827 ; http://n2t.net/addgene:244827 ; RRID:Addgene_244827)
