[The description below was written by a language model from this plasmid's Addgene catalogue record and pLannotate feature annotations shown in this document.]
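Description:
pHS24_10xHis_MBP_TEV_SpRY-Cas9 is a bacterial expression plasmid, built on the p2CT backbone, for producing the SpRY variant of Streptococcus pyogenes Cas9 as a recombinant protein for purification. The sequenced record is about 10 kb. It is propagated in E. coli under ampicillin selection (β-lactamase driven by its own promoter) and replicates from a ColE1/pMB1-type origin. The catalogue lists it as high copy, although the annotation also detects pBR322-derived bom and rop elements, the latter normally acting to restrain copy number. Fragments of the tetracycline resistance gene and its promoter flank the expression cassette. These appear to be interrupted remnants of the pBR322-like parent vector rather than a usable marker, and only ampicillin is listed for selection.

The expression cassette runs from a T7 promoter and a phage T7 gene 10 ribosome binding site to a T7 terminator, so transcription depends on a host that supplies T7 RNA polymerase. The open reading frame encodes an N-terminal 10xHis tag, then a signal-sequence-free maltose binding protein that stays in the cytosol, a TEV protease recognition site, and Cas9. The His tag allows metal-affinity capture, MBP typically aids solubility and yield, and TEV cleavage can remove both tags from the nuclease. The Cas9 insert carries eleven substitutions (A61R, L1111R, D1135L, S1136W, G1218K, E1219Q, N1317R, A1322R, R1333P, R1335Q, T1337R) that define SpRY, an engineered variant known for greatly relaxed PAM requirements; these changes probably explain why the software labels the match a fragment. A short sequence annotated as a SET1 fragment lies just upstream of the terminator and is most likely a vector-derived match. The insert was assembled by Gibson cloning, and the purified protein suits in vitro studies of Cas9 target recognition and genome editing.
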