Features (pLannotate 1.2.2; 17 found; start..end, strand, type, name):
    452..470     +  promoter       T7 promoter: promoter for bacteriophage T7 RNA polymerase
    559..581     +  RBS            RBS: efficient ribosome binding site from bacteriophage T7 gene 10 (Olins and Rangwala, 1989)
    601..630     +  CDS            10xHis: 10xHis affinity tag
    640..1740    +  CDS            MBP: maltose binding protein from E. coli; malE (mutated); This version of the gene does not encode a signal sequence, so MBP will remain in the cytosol.
   1795..1811    +  CDS            TEV site (fragment): tobacco etch virus (TEV) protease recognition and cleavage site
   1822..5926    +  CDS            Cas9 (fragment): Cas9 (Csn1) endonuclease from the Streptococcus pyogenes Type II CRISPR/Cas system generates RNA-guided double strand breaks in DNA
   6011..6060    +  CDS            SET1 (fragment): solubility-enhancement tag derived from T7 phage gene 10B
   6068..6115    +  terminator     T7 terminator: transcription terminator for bacteriophage T7 RNA polymerase
   6141..6433    -  CDS            TcR (fragment): tetracycline efflux protein; tet; confers resistance to tetracycline
   6481..6509    -  promoter       tet promoter: E. coli promoter for tetracycline efflux protein gene
   6622..6726    +  promoter       AmpR promoter: bla
   6727..7587    +  CDS            AmpR: β-lactamase; bla; confers resistance to ampicillin, carbenicillin, and related antibiotics
   7758..8346    +  rep_origin     ori: high-copy-number ColE1/pMB1/pBR322/pUC origin of replication
   8532..8671    -  misc_feature   bom: basis of mobility region from pBR322
   8773..8964    -  CDS            rop: Rop protein, which maintains plasmids at low copy number; rop
   8981..9361    +  CDS            YPB1_ECOLX: Protein predicted: Swiss-Prot protein existence level 4. From Escherichia coli.
   9603..430     -  CDS            TcR (fragment) (across the origin): tetracycline efflux protein; tet; confers resistance to tetracycline
>Addgene plasmid #244827 | pHS24_10xHis_MBP_TEV_SpRY-Cas9 | addgene full sequence | sequence record 486078 | Addgene NGS Result
GCGGTCCTCGCCGAAAATGACCCAGAGCGCTGCCGGCACCTGTCCTACGAGTTGCATGATAAAGAAGACA
GTCATAAGTGCGGCGACGATAGTCATGCCCCGCGCCCACCGGAAGGAGCTGACTGGGTTGAAGGCTCTCA
AGGGCATCGGTCGACGCTCTCCCTTATGCGACTCCTGCATTAGGAAGCAGCCCAGTAGTAGGTTGAGGCC
GTTGAGCACCGCCGCCGCAAGGAATGGTGCATGCAAGGAGATGGCGCCCAACAGTCCCCCGGCCACGGGG
CCTGCCACCATACCCACGCCGAAACAAGCGCTCATGAGCCCGAAGTGGCGAGCCCGATCTTCCCCATCGG
TGATGTCGGCGATATAGGCGCCAGCAACCGCACCTGTGGCGCCGGTGATGCCGGCCACGATGCGTCCGGC
GTAGAGGATCGAGATCTCGATCCCGCGAAATTAATACGACTCACTATAGGGAGACCACAACGGTTTCCCT
CTAGTGCCGGCTCCGGAGAGCTCTTTAATTAAGCGGCCGCCCTGCAGGACTCGAGTTCTAGAAATAATTT
TGTTTAACTTTAAGAAGGAGATATACATATGAAATCTTCTCACCATCACCATCACCATCACCATCACCAT
GGTTCTTCTATGAAAATCGAAGAAGGTAAACTGGTAATCTGGATTAACGGCGATAAAGGCTATAACGGTC
TCGCTGAAGTCGGTAAGAAATTCGAGAAAGATACCGGAATTAAAGTCACCGTTGAGCATCCGGATAAACT
GGAAGAGAAATTCCCACAGGTTGCGGCAACTGGCGATGGCCCTGACATTATCTTCTGGGCACACGACCGC
TTTGGTGGCTACGCTCAATCTGGCCTGTTGGCTGAAATCACCCCGGACAAAGCGTTCCAGGACAAGCTGT
ATCCGTTTACCTGGGATGCCGTACGTTACAACGGCAAGCTGATTGCTTACCCGATCGCTGTTGAAGCGTT
ATCGCTGATTTATAACAAAGATCTGCTGCCGAACCCGCCAAAAACCTGGGAAGAGATCCCGGCGCTGGAT
AAAGAACTGAAAGCGAAAGGTAAGAGCGCGCTGATGTTCAACCTGCAAGAACCGTACTTCACCTGGCCGC
TGATTGCTGCTGACGGGGGTTATGCGTTCAAGTATGAAAACGGCAAGTACGACATTAAAGACGTGGGCGT
GGATAACGCTGGCGCGAAAGCGGGTCTGACCTTCCTGGTTGACCTGATTAAAAACAAACACATGAATGCA
GACACCGATTACTCCATCGCAGAAGCTGCCTTTAATAAAGGCGAAACAGCGATGACCATCAACGGCCCGT
GGGCATGGTCCAACATCGACACCAGCAAAGTGAATTATGGTGTAACGGTACTGCCGACCTTCAAGGGTCA
ACCATCCAAACCGTTCGTTGGCGTGCTGAGCGCAGGTATTAACGCCGCCAGTCCGAACAAAGAGCTGGCA
AAAGAGTTCCTCGAAAACTATCTGCTGACTGATGAAGGTCTGGAAGCGGTTAATAAAGACAAACCGCTGG
GTGCCGTAGCGCTGAAGTCTTACGAGGAAGAGTTGGCGAAAGATCCACGTATTGCCGCCACTATGGAAAA
CGCCCAGAAAGGTGAAATCATGCCGAACATCCCGCAGATGTCCGCTTTCTGGTATGCCGTGCGTACTGCG
GTGATCAACGCCGCCAGCGGTCGTCAGACTGTCGATGAAGCCCTGAAAGACGCGCAGACTAATTCGAGCT
CGAACAACAACAACAATAACAATAACAACAACCTCGGGATCGAGGAAAACCTGTACTTCCAATCCAATGC
AATGGATAAGAAATACTCAATAGGCTTAGATATCGGCACAAATAGCGTCGGATGGGCGGTGATCACTGAT
GAATATAAGGTTCCGTCTAAAAAGTTCAAGGTTCTGGGAAATACAGACCGCCACAGTATCAAAAAAAATC
TTATAGGGGCTCTTTTATTTGACAGTGGAGAGACAGCGGAACGTACTCGTCTCAAACGGACAGCTCGTAG
AAGGTATACACGTCGGAAGAATCGTATTTGTTATCTACAGGAGATTTTTTCAAATGAGATGGCGAAAGTA
GATGATAGTTTCTTTCATCGACTTGAAGAGTCTTTTTTGGTGGAAGAAGACAAGAAGCATGAACGTCATC
CTATTTTTGGAAATATAGTAGATGAAGTTGCTTATCATGAGAAATATCCAACTATCTATCATCTGCGAAA
AAAATTGGTAGATTCTACTGATAAAGCGGATTTGCGCTTAATCTATTTGGCCTTAGCGCATATGATTAAG
TTTCGTGGTCATTTTTTGATTGAGGGAGATTTAAATCCTGATAATAGTGATGTGGACAAACTATTTATCC
AGTTGGTACAAACCTACAATCAATTATTTGAAGAAAACCCTATTAACGCAAGTGGAGTAGATGCTAAAGC
GATTCTTTCTGCACGATTGAGTAAATCAAGACGATTAGAAAATCTCATTGCTCAGCTCCCCGGTGAGAAG
AAAAATGGCTTATTTGGGAATCTCATTGCTTTGTCATTGGGTTTGACCCCTAATTTTAAATCAAATTTTG
ATTTGGCAGAAGATGCTAAATTACAGCTTTCAAAAGATACTTACGATGATGATTTAGATAATTTATTGGC
GCAAATTGGAGATCAATATGCTGATTTGTTTTTGGCAGCTAAGAATTTATCAGATGCTATTTTACTTTCA
GATATCCTAAGAGTAAATACTGAAATAACTAAGGCTCCCCTATCAGCTTCAATGATTAAACGCTACGATG
AACATCATCAAGACTTGACTCTTTTAAAAGCTTTAGTTCGACAACAACTTCCAGAAAAGTATAAAGAAAT
CTTTTTTGATCAATCAAAAAACGGATATGCAGGTTATATTGATGGGGGAGCTAGCCAAGAAGAATTTTAT
AAATTTATCAAACCAATTTTAGAAAAAATGGATGGTACTGAGGAATTATTGGTGAAACTAAATCGTGAAG
ATTTGCTGCGCAAGCAACGGACCTTTGACAACGGCTCTATTCCCCATCAAATTCACTTGGGTGAGCTGCA
TGCTATTTTGAGAAGACAAGAAGACTTTTATCCATTTTTAAAAGACAATCGTGAGAAGATTGAAAAAATC
TTGACTTTTCGAATTCCTTATTATGTTGGTCCATTGGCGCGTGGCAATAGTCGTTTTGCATGGATGACTC
GGAAGTCTGAAGAAACAATTACCCCATGGAATTTTGAAGAAGTTGTCGATAAAGGTGCTTCAGCTCAATC
ATTTATTGAACGCATGACAAACTTTGATAAAAATCTTCCAAATGAAAAAGTACTACCAAAACATAGTTTG
CTTTATGAGTATTTTACGGTTTATAACGAATTGACAAAGGTCAAATATGTTACTGAAGGAATGCGAAAAC
CAGCATTTCTTTCAGGTGAACAGAAGAAAGCCATTGTTGATTTACTCTTCAAAACAAATCGAAAAGTAAC
CGTTAAGCAATTAAAAGAAGATTATTTCAAAAAAATAGAATGTTTTGATAGTGTTGAAATTTCAGGAGTT
GAAGATAGATTTAATGCTTCATTAGGTACCTACCATGATTTGCTAAAAATTATTAAAGATAAAGATTTTT
TGGATAATGAAGAAAATGAAGATATCTTAGAGGATATTGTTTTAACATTGACCTTATTTGAAGATAGGGA
GATGATTGAGGAAAGACTTAAAACATATGCTCACCTCTTTGATGATAAGGTGATGAAACAGCTTAAACGT
CGCCGTTATACTGGTTGGGGACGTTTGTCTCGAAAATTGATTAATGGTATTAGGGATAAGCAATCTGGCA
AAACAATATTAGATTTTTTGAAATCAGATGGTTTTGCCAATCGCAATTTTATGCAGCTGATCCATGATGA
TAGTTTGACATTTAAAGAAGACATTCAAAAAGCACAAGTGTCTGGACAAGGCGATAGTTTACATGAACAT
ATTGCAAATTTAGCTGGTAGCCCTGCTATTAAAAAAGGTATTTTACAGACTGTAAAAGTTGTTGATGAAT
TGGTCAAAGTAATGGGGCGGCATAAGCCAGAAAATATCGTTATTGAAATGGCACGTGAAAATCAGACAAC
TCAAAAGGGCCAGAAAAATTCGCGAGAGCGTATGAAACGAATCGAAGAAGGTATCAAAGAATTAGGAAGT
CAGATTCTTAAAGAGCATCCTGTTGAAAATACTCAATTGCAAAATGAAAAGCTCTATCTCTATTATCTCC
AAAATGGAAGAGACATGTATGTGGACCAAGAATTAGATATTAATCGTTTAAGTGATTATGATGTCGATCA
CATTGTTCCACAAAGTTTCCTTAAAGACGATTCAATAGACAATAAGGTCTTAACGCGTTCTGATAAAAAT
CGTGGTAAATCGGATAACGTTCCAAGTGAAGAAGTAGTCAAAAAGATGAAAAACTATTGGAGACAACTTC
TAAACGCCAAGTTAATCACTCAACGTAAGTTTGATAATTTAACGAAAGCTGAACGTGGAGGTTTGAGTGA
ACTTGATAAAGCTGGTTTTATCAAACGCCAATTGGTTGAAACTCGCCAAATCACTAAGCATGTGGCACAA
ATTTTGGATAGTCGCATGAATACTAAATACGATGAAAATGATAAACTTATTCGAGAGGTTAAAGTGATTA
CCTTAAAATCTAAATTAGTTTCTGACTTCCGAAAAGATTTCCAATTCTATAAAGTACGTGAGATTAACAA
TTACCATCATGCCCATGATGCGTATCTAAATGCCGTCGTTGGAACTGCTTTGATTAAGAAATATCCAAAA
CTTGAATCGGAGTTTGTCTATGGTGATTATAAAGTTTATGATGTTCGTAAAATGATTGCTAAGTCTGAGC
AAGAAATAGGCAAAGCAACCGCAAAATATTTCTTTTACTCTAATATCATGAACTTCTTCAAAACAGAAAT
TACACTTGCAAATGGAGAGATTCGCAAACGCCCTCTAATCGAAACTAATGGGGAAACTGGAGAAATTGTC
TGGGATAAAGGGCGAGATTTTGCCACAGTGCGCAAAGTATTGTCCATGCCCCAAGTCAATATTGTCAAGA
AAACAGAAGTACAGACAGGCGGATTCTCCAAGGAGTCAATTCGTCCAAAAAGAAATTCGGACAAGCTTAT
TGCTCGTAAAAAAGACTGGGATCCAAAAAAATATGGTGGTTTTCTGTGGCCAACGGTAGCTTATTCAGTC
CTAGTGGTTGCTAAGGTGGAAAAAGGGAAATCGAAGAAGTTAAAATCCGTTAAAGAGTTACTAGGGATCA
CAATTATGGAAAGAAGTTCCTTTGAAAAAAATCCGATTGACTTTTTAGAAGCTAAAGGATATAAGGAAGT
TAAAAAAGACTTAATCATTAAACTACCTAAATATAGTCTTTTTGAGTTAGAAAACGGTCGTAAACGGATG
CTGGCTAGTGCCAAACAGTTACAAAAAGGAAATGAGCTGGCTCTGCCAAGCAAATATGTGAATTTTTTAT
ATTTAGCTAGTCATTATGAAAAGTTGAAGGGTAGTCCAGAAGATAACGAACAAAAACAATTGTTTGTGGA
GCAGCATAAGCATTATTTAGATGAGATTATTGAGCAAATCAGTGAATTTTCTAAGCGTGTTATTTTAGCA
GATGCCAATTTAGATAAAGTTCTTAGTGCATATAACAAACATAGAGACAAACCAATACGTGAACAAGCAG
AAAATATTATTCATTTATTTACGTTGACGCGTCTTGGAGCTCCCCGTGCTTTTAAATATTTTGATACAAC
AATTGATCCGAAACAGTATCGTTCTACAAAAGAAGTTTTAGATGCCACTCTTATCCATCAATCCATCACT
GGTCTTTATGAAACACGCATTGATTTGAGTCAGCTAGGAGGTGACTAATAACATTGGAAGTGGATAACGG
ATCCGCGATCGCGGCGCGCCACCTGGTGGCCGGCCGGTACCACGCGTGCGCGCTGATCCGGCTGCTAACA
AAGCCCGAAAGGAAGCTGAGTTGGCTGCTGCCACCGCTGAGCAATAACTAGCATAACCCCTTGGGGCCTC
TAAACGGGTCTTGAGGGGTTTTTTGCTGAAAGGAGGAACTATATCCGGATATCCACAGGACGGGTGTGGT
CGCCATGATCGCGTAGTCGATAGTGGCTCCAAGTAGCGAAGCGAGCAGGACTGGGCGGCGGCCAAAGCGG
TCGGACAGTGCTCCGAGAACGGGTGCGCATAGAAATTGCATCAACGCATATAGCGCTAGCAGCACGCCAT
AGTGACTGGCGATGCTGTCGGAATGGACGATATCCCGCAAGAGGCCCGGCAGTACCGGCATAACCAAGCC
TATGCCTACAGCATCCAGGGTGACGGTGCCGAGGATGACGATGAGCGCATTGTTAGATTTCATACACGGT
GCCTGACTGCGTTAGCAATTTAACTGTGATAAACTACCGCATTAAAGCTTATCGATGATAAGCTGTCAAA
CATGAGAATTCTTGAAGACGAAAGGGCCTCGTGATACGCCTATTTTTATAGGTTAATGTCATGATAATAA
TGGTTTCTTAGACGTCAGGTGGCACTTTTCGGGGAAATGTGCGCGGAACCCCTATTTGTTTATTTTTCTA
AATACATTCAAATATGTATCCGCTCATGAGACAATAACCCTGATAAATGCTTCAATAACATTGAAAAAGG
AAGAGTATGAGTATTCAACATTTCCGTGTCGCCCTTATTCCCTTTTTTGCGGCATTTTGCCTTCCTGTTT
TTGCTCACCCAGAAACGCTGGTGAAAGTAAAAGATGCTGAAGATCAGTTGGGTGCACGAGTGGGTTACAT
CGAACTGGATCTCAACAGCGGTAAGATCCTTGAGAGTTTTCGCCCCGAAGAACGTTTTCCAATGATGAGC
ACTTTTAAAGTTCTGCTATGTGGCGCGGTATTATCCCGTGTTGACGCCGGGCAAGAGCAACTCGGTCGCC
GCATACACTATTCTCAGAATGACTTGGTTGAGTACTCACCAGTCACAGAAAAGCATCTTACGGATGGCAT
GACAGTAAGAGAATTATGCAGTGCTGCCATAACCATGAGTGATAACACTGCGGCCAACTTACTTCTGACA
ACGATCGGAGGACCGAAGGAGCTAACCGCTTTTTTGCACAACATGGGGGATCATGTAACTCGCCTTGATC
GTTGGGAACCGGAGCTGAATGAAGCCATACCAAACGACGAGCGTGACACCACGATGCCTGCAGCAATGGC
AACAACGTTGCGCAAACTATTAACTGGCGAACTACTTACTCTAGCTTCCCGGCAACAATTAATAGACTGG
ATGGAGGCGGATAAAGTTGCAGGACCACTTCTGCGCTCGGCCCTTCCGGCTGGCTGGTTTATTGCTGATA
AATCTGGAGCCGGTGAGCGTGGGTCTCGCGGTATCATTGCAGCACTGGGGCCAGATGGTAAGCCCTCCCG
TATCGTAGTTATCTACACGACGGGGAGTCAGGCAACTATGGATGAACGAAATAGACAGATCGCTGAGATA
GGTGCCTCACTGATTAAGCATTGGTAACTGTCAGACCAAGTTTACTCATATATACTTTAGATTGATTTAA
AACTTCATTTTTAATTTAAAAGGATCTAGGTGAAGATCCTTTTTGATAATCTCATGACCAAAATCCCTTA
ACGTGAGTTTTCGTTCCACTGAGCGTCAGACCCCGTAGAAAAGATCAAAGGATCTTCTTGAGATCCTTTT
TTTCTGCGCGTAATCTGCTGCTTGCAAACAAAAAAACCACCGCTACCAGCGGTGGTTTGTTTGCCGGATC
AAGAGCTACCAACTCTTTTTCCGAAGGTAACTGGCTTCAGCAGAGCGCAGATACCAAATACTGTCCTTCT
AGTGTAGCCGTAGTTAGGCCACCACTTCAAGAACTCTGTAGCACCGCCTACATACCTCGCTCTGCTAATC
CTGTTACCAGTGGCTGCTGCCAGTGGCGATAAGTCGTGTCTTACCGGGTTGGACTCAAGACGATAGTTAC
CGGATAAGGCGCAGCGGTCGGGCTGAACGGGGGGTTCGTGCACACAGCCCAGCTTGGAGCGAACGACCTA
CACCGAACTGAGATACCTACAGCGTGAGCTATGAGAAAGCGCCACGCTTCCCGAAGGGAGAAAGGCGGAC
AGGTATCCGGTAAGCGGCAGGGTCGGAACAGGAGAGCGCACGAGGGAGCTTCCAGGGGGAAACGCCTGGT
ATCTTTATAGTCCTGTCGGGTTTCGCCACCTCTGACTTGAGCGTCGATTTTTGTGATGCTCGTCAGGGGG
GCGGAGCCTATGGAAAAACGCCAGCAACGCGGCCTTTTTACGGTTCCTGGCCTTTTGCTGGCCTTTTGCT
CACATGTTCTTTCCTGCGTTATCCCCTGATTCTGTGGATAACCGTATTACCGCCTTTGAGTGAGCTGATA
CCGCTCGCCGCAGCCGAACGACCGAGCGCAGCGAGTCAGTGAGCGAGGAAGCGGAAGAGCGCCTGATGCG
GTATTTTCTCCTTACGCATCTGTGCGGTATTTCACACCGCAATGGTGCACTCTCAGTACAATCTGCTCTG
ATGCCGCATAGTTAAGCCAGTATACACTCCGCTATCGCTACGTGACTGGGTCATGGCTGCGCCCCGACAC
CCGCCAACACCCGCTGACGCGCCCTGACGGGCTTGTCTGCTCCCGGCATCCGCTTACAGACAAGCTGTGA
CCGTCTCCGGGAGCTGCATGTGTCAGAGGTTTTCACCGTCATCACCGAAACGCGCGAGGCAGCTGCGGTA
AAGCTCATCAGCGTGGTCGTGAAGCGATTCACAGATGTCTGCCTGTTCATCCGCGTCCAGCTCGTTGAGT
TTCTCCAGAAGCGTTAATGTCTGGCTTCTGATAAAGCGGGCCATGTTAAGGGCGGTTTTTTCCTGTTTGG
TCACTGATGCCTCCGTGTAAGGGGGATTTCTGTTCATGGGGGTAATGATACCGATGAAACGAGAGAGGAT
GCTCACGATACGGGTTACTGATGATGAACATGCCCGGTTACTGGAACGTTGTGAGGGTAAACAACTGGCG
GTATGGATGCGGCGGGACCAGAGAAAAATCACTCAGGGTCAATGCCAGCGCTTCGTTAATACAGATGTAG
GTGTTCCACAGGGTAGCCAGCAGCATCCTGCGATGCAGATCCGGAACATAATGGTGCAGGGCGCTGACTT
CCGCGTTTCCAGACTTTACGAAACACGGAAACCGAAGACCATTCATGTTGTTGCTCAGGTCGCAGACGTT
TTGCAGCAGCAGTCGCTTCACGTTCGCTCGCGTATCGGTGATTCATTCTGCTAACCAGTAAGGCAACCCC
GCCAGCCTAGCCGGGTCCTCAACGACAGGAGCACGATCATGCGCACCCGTGGCCAGGACCCAACGCTGCC
CGAGATGCGCCGCGTGCGGCTGCTGGAGATGGCGGACGCGATGGATATGTTCTGCCAAGGGTTGGTTTGC
GCATTCACAGTTCTCCGCAAGAATTGATTGGCTCCAATTCTTGGAGTGGTGAATCCGTTAGCGAGGTGCC
GCCGGCTTCCATTCAGGTCGAGGTGGCCCGGCTCCATGCACCGCGACGCAACGCGGGGAGGCAGACAAGG
TATAGGGCGGCGCCTACAATCCATGCCAACCCGTTCCATGTGCTCGCCGAGGCGGCATAAATCGCCGTGA
CGATCAGCGGTCCAATGATCGAAGTTAGGCTGGTAAGAGCCGCGAGCGATCCTTGAAGCTGTCCCTGATG
GTCGTCATCTACCTGCCTGGACAGCATGGCCTGCAACGCGGGCATCCCGATGCCGCCGGAAGCGAGAAGA
ATCATAATGGGGAAGGCCATCCAGCCTCGCGTCGCGAACGCCAGCAAGACGTAGCCCAGCGCGTCGGCCG
CCATGCCGGCGATAATGGCCTGCTTCTCGCCGAAACGTTTGGTGGCGGGACCAGTGACGAAGGCTTGAGC
GAGGGCGTGCAAGATTCCGAATACCGCAAGCGACAGGCCGATCATCGTCGCGCTCCAGCGAAA
